Addgene plasmid #121330: pUC57-Kan_FR13_00122001
Purpose: Level 0 Golden-Gate compatible vector
Depositing lab: Sophien Kamoun. Depositing organization: Sainsbury Laboratory, Norwich. Publication: A Clone Resource of Magnaporthe oryzae Effectors That Share Sequence and Structural Similarities Across Host-Specific Lineages. Petit-Houdenot Y, Langner T, Harant A, Win J, Kamoun S. Mol Plant Microbe Interact. 2020 Aug;33(8):1032-1035. doi: 10.1094/MPMI-03-20-0052-A. Epub 2020 Jun 22. PubMed 32460610.
Backbone
  Vector backbone: pUC57-Kan
  Backbone size w/o insert (bp): 2626
  Vector type: Golden Gate
  Selectable markers: lacZ
Growth in bacteria
  Bacterial resistance: Kanamycin, 50 μg/mL
  Growth temperature: 37°C
  Growth strain: DH5alpha
  Copy number: High Copy
Gene/Insert
  Gene/Insert name: FR13_00122001
  Mutation: Magnaporthe oryzae
  Cloning method: Restriction Enzyme; 5′ cloning site EcoRV (unknown if destroyed); 3′ cloning site EcoRV (unknown if destroyed)
  Sequencing primers: 5′ M13Fw; 3′ M13Rv
Terms and licenses: Academic/Nonprofit Terms; Industry Terms: Not Available to Industry
How to cite: pUC57-Kan_FR13_00122001 was a gift from Sophien Kamoun (Addgene plasmid # 121330 ; http://n2t.net/addgene:121330 ; RRID:Addgene_121330)
