[The description below was written by a language model from this plasmid's Addgene catalogue record and pLannotate feature annotations shown in this document.]
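Description:
pUC57-Kan_FR13_00122001 is a small, high-copy E. coli cloning plasmid that serves as a Level 0 module in a Golden Gate modular assembly system. It is built on the pUC57-Kan backbone and replicates from a ColE1/pUC-type origin. Selection is with kanamycin, through an aph(3')-Ia aminoglycoside phosphotransferase gene that the annotation places downstream of the bla (AmpR) promoter. Short remnants of bom, rop and lacI are also annotated; these are backbone fragments and not functional units.

The insert, FR13_00122001, is a Magnaporthe oryzae sequence (the organism is recorded, oddly, in the mutation field). The associated publication describes a clone resource of effectors from this blast fungus that share sequence and structural similarity across host-specific lineages, so the insert is presumably a candidate effector, with the "FR13" prefix probably indicating the source isolate. It was placed at the EcoRV site of the multiple cloning site. This position matches the unannotated gap in the feature table between the lacZα fragment and the lac operator/lac promoter/CAP site, where the insert interrupts lacZα. The insert itself is not annotated. Comparing the full sequence length with the stated backbone size suggests an insert of roughly 350 bp. M13 forward and reverse primer sites flank it for sequence verification.

The plasmid has no eukaryotic promoter, tag or terminator and is not an expression construct. It is a storage and donor vector from which the coding part can be released by Type IIS restriction and combined with promoters, tags and terminators in higher-level Golden Gate acceptors. The record does not state which Type IIS enzyme or overhangs are used, or whether the signal peptide is included.
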