Features (pLannotate 1.2.2; 10 found; start..end, strand, type, name):
    137..236     +  misc_feature   bom (fragment): basis of mobility region from pBR322
    242..399     -  CDS            lacZα (fragment): LacZα fragment of β-galactosidase; lacZ fragment
    824..840     -  protein_bind   lac operator: The lac repressor binds to the lac operator to inhibit transcription in E. coli. This inhibition can be relieved by adding lactose or isopropyl-β-D-thiogalactopyranoside (IPTG). lac repressor encoded by lacI
    848..878     -  promoter       lac promoter: promoter for the E. coli lac operon
    893..914     -  protein_bind   CAP binding site: CAP binding activates transcription in the presence of cAMP. E. coli catabolite activator protein
    927..1019    -  CDS            lacI (fragment): lac repressor; lacI; The lac repressor binds to the lac operator to inhibit transcription in E. coli. This inhibition can be relieved by adding lactose or isopropyl-β-D-thiogalactopyranoside (IPTG).
   1202..1790    -  rep_origin     ori: high-copy-number ColE1/pMB1/pBR322/pUC origin of replication
   1961..2776    -  CDS            KanR: aminoglycoside phosphotransferase; aph(3')-Ia; confers resistance to kanamycin in bacteria or G418 (Geneticin®) in eukaryotes
   2777..2881    -  promoter       AmpR promoter: bla
   2976..35      +  CDS            rop (fragment) (across the origin): Rop protein, which maintains plasmids at low copy number; rop
>Addgene plasmid #121330 | pUC57-Kan_FR13_00122001 | depositor full sequence | sequence record 238146 | pUC57-Kan_FR13_00122001 sequence 2976 bps
TCGCGCGTTTCGGTGATGACGGTGAAAACCTCTGACACATGCAGCTCCCGGAGACGGTCACAGCTTGTCT
GTAAGCGGATGCCGGGAGCAGACAAGCCCGTCAGGGCGCGTCAGCGGGTGTTGGCGGGTGTCGGGGCTGG
CTTAACTATGCGGCATCAGAGCAGATTGTACTGAGAGTGCACCATATGCGGTGTGAAATACCGCACAGAT
GCGTAAGGAGAAAATACCGCATCAGGCGCCATTCGCCATTCAGGCTGCGCAACTGTTGGGAAGGGCGATC
GGTGCGGGCCTCTTCGCTATTACGCCAGCTGGCGAAAGGGGGATGTGCTGCAAGGCGATTAAGTTGGGTA
ACGCCAGGGTTTTCCCAGTCACGACGTTGTAAAACGACGGCCAGTGAATTGACGCGTATTGGGATGGAAC
TTGGTCTCTAATGGTTGCTTTGCCAGCTGATCCAGCTCCAGCTCCAGCTCCAGTTAGACCAGTTTTTGGT
TGTTTTGTTAGAATGTCTATTGTTACTACTGATAAAGATTCTACTTCTATTAATTCTGGTGATTTGATTC
CAACTACTAATCCAGGTCAAGTTGATTTTAAAGATGGTTCTGATACTATTACTGTTAAATTGGATAAAAA
TTGTCAACCAGTTGGTAATATTAAACATAGAAAAGAAGTTCAATTTAATGCTTTGCAAAAATTGACTAAA
AATGGTGGTCCATTTACTGATCCAGATCAACCATTTATTACTTTTTGAGCTTAGAGACCAAGTTCATCCC
AATGGCGCGCCGAGCTTGGCTCGAGCATGGTCATAGCTGTTTCCTGTGTGAAATTGTTATCCGCTCACAA
TTCCACACAACATACGAGCCGGAAGCATAAAGTGTAAAGCCTGGGGTGCCTAATGAGTGAGCTAACTCAC
ATTAATTGCGTTGCGCTCACTGCCCGCTTTCCAGTCGGGAAACCTGTCGTGCCAGCTGCATTAATGAATC
GGCCAACGCGCGGGGAGAGGCGGTTTGCGTATTGGGCGCTCTTCCGCTTCCTCGCTCACTGACTCGCTGC
GCTCGGTCGTTCGGCTGCGGCGAGCGGTATCAGCTCACTCAAAGGCGGTAATACGGTTATCCACAGAATC
AGGGGATAACGCAGGAAAGAACATGTGAGCAAAAGGCCAGCAAAAGGCCAGGAACCGTAAAAAGGCCGCG
TTGCTGGCGTTTTTCCATAGGCTCCGCCCCCCTGACGAGCATCACAAAAATCGACGCTCAAGTCAGAGGT
GGCGAAACCCGACAGGACTATAAAGATACCAGGCGTTTCCCCCTGGAAGCTCCCTCGTGCGCTCTCCTGT
TCCGACCCTGCCGCTTACCGGATACCTGTCCGCCTTTCTCCCTTCGGGAAGCGTGGCGCTTTCTCATAGC
TCACGCTGTAGGTATCTCAGTTCGGTGTAGGTCGTTCGCTCCAAGCTGGGCTGTGTGCACGAACCCCCCG
TTCAGCCCGACCGCTGCGCCTTATCCGGTAACTATCGTCTTGAGTCCAACCCGGTAAGACACGACTTATC
GCCACTGGCAGCAGCCACTGGTAACAGGATTAGCAGAGCGAGGTATGTAGGCGGTGCTACAGAGTTCTTG
AAGTGGTGGCCTAACTACGGCTACACTAGAAGAACAGTATTTGGTATCTGCGCTCTGCTGAAGCCAGTTA
CCTTCGGAAAAAGAGTTGGTAGCTCTTGATCCGGCAAACAAACCACCGCTGGTAGCGGTGGTTTTTTTGT
TTGCAAGCAGCAGATTACGCGCAGAAAAAAAGGATCTCAAGAAGATCCTTTGATCTTTTCTACGGGGTCT
GACGCTCAGTGGAACGAAAACTCACGTTAAGGGATTTTGGTCATGAGATTATCAAAAAGGATCTTCACCT
AGATCCTTTTAAATTAAAAATGAAGTTTTAAATCAATCTAAAGTATATATGAGTAAACTTGGTCTGACAG
TTAGAAAAACTCATCGAGCATCAAATGAAACTGCAATTTATTCATATCAGGATTATCAATACCATATTTT
TGAAAAAGCCGTTTCTGTAATGAAGGAGAAAACTCACCGAGGCAGTTCCATAGGATGGCAAGATCCTGGT
ATCGGTCTGCGATTCCGACTCGTCCAACATCAATACAACCTATTAATTTCCCCTCGTCAAAAATAAGGTT
ATCAAGTGAGAAATCACCATGAGTGACGACTGAATCCGGTGAGAATGGCAAAAGTTTATGCATTTCTTTC
CAGACTTGTTCAACAGGCCAGCCATTACGCTCGTCATCAAAATCACTCGCATCAACCAAACCGTTATTCA
TTCGTGATTGCGCCTGAGCGAGACGAAATACGCGATCGCTGTTAAAAGGACAATTACAAACAGGAATCGA
ATGCAACCGGCGCAGGAACACTGCCAGCGCATCAACAATATTTTCACCTGAATCAGGATATTCTTCTAAT
ACCTGGAATGCTGTTTTCCCAGGGATCGCAGTGGTGAGTAACCATGCATCATCAGGAGTACGGATAAAAT
GCTTGATGGTCGGAAGAGGCATAAATTCCGTCAGCCAGTTTAGTCTGACCATCTCATCTGTAACATCATT
GGCAACGCTACCTTTGCCATGTTTCAGAAACAACTCTGGCGCATCGGGCTTCCCATACAATCGATAGATT
GTCGCACCTGATTGCCCGACATTATCGCGAGCCCATTTATACCCATATAAATCAGCATCCATGTTGGAAT
TTAATCGCGGCCTAGAGCAAGACGTTTCCCGTTGAATATGGCTCATACTCTTCCTTTTTCAATATTATTG
AAGCATTTATCAGGGTTATTGTCTCATGAGCGGATACATATTTGAATGTATTTAGAAAAATAAACAAATA
GGGGTTCCGCGCACATTTCCCCGAAAAGTGCCACCTGACGTCTAAGAAACCATTATTATCATGACATTAA
CCTATAAAAATAGGCGTATCACGAGGCCCTTTCGTC
