>Addgene plasmid #121330 | pUC57-Kan_FR13_00122001 | depositor partial sequence | sequence record 230912 | FR13_00122001
TTGGTCTCTAATGGTTGCTTTGCCAGCTGATCCAGCTCCAGCTCCAGCTCCAGTTAGACCAGTTTTTGGT
TGTTTTGTTAGAATGTCTATTGTTACTACTGATAAAGATTCTACTTCTATTAATTCTGGTGATTTGATTC
CAACTACTAATCCAGGTCAAGTTGATTTTAAAGATGGTTCTGATACTATTACTGTTAAATTGGATAAAAA
TTGTCAACCAGTTGGTAATATTAAACATAGAAAAGAAGTTCAATTTAATGCTTTGCAAAAATTGACTAAA
AATGGTGGTCCATTTACTGATCCAGATCAACCATTTATTACTTTTTGAGCTTAGAGACCAA
