>Addgene plasmid #121330 | pUC57-Kan_FR13_00122001 | depositor partial sequence | sequence record 230913 | empty_vector
TCGCGCGTTTCGGTGATGACGGTGAAAACCTCTGACACATGCAGCTCCCGGAGACGGTCACAGCTTGTCT
GTAAGCGGATGCCGGGAGCAGACAAGCCCGTCAGGGCGCGTCAGCGGGTGTTGGCGGGTGTCGGGGCTGG
CTTAACTATGCGGCATCAGAGCAGATTGTACTGAGAGTGCACCATATGCGGTGTGAAATACCGCACAGAT
GCGTAAGGAGAAAATACCGCATCAGGCGCCATTCGCCATTCAGGCTGCGCAACTGTTGGGAAGGGCGATC
GGTGCGGGCCTCTTCGCTATTACGCCAGCTGGCGAAAGGGGGATGTGCTGCAAGGCGATTAAGTTGGGTA
ACGCCAGGGTTTTCCCAGTCACGACGTTGTAAAACGACGGCCAGTGAATTGACGCGTATTGGGATATCCC
AATGGCGCGCCGAGCTTGGCTCGAGCATGGTCATAGCTGTTTCCTGTGTGAAATTGTTATCCGCTCACAA
TTCCACACAACATACGAGCCGGAAGCATAAAGTGTAAAGCCTGGGGTGCCTAATGAGTGAGCTAACTCAC
ATTAATTGCGTTGCGCTCACTGCCCGCTTTCCAGTCGGGAAACCTGTCGTGCCAGCTGCATTAATGAATC
GGCCAACGCGCGGGGAGAGGCGGTTTGCGTATTGGGCGCTCTTCCGCTTCCTCGCTCACTGACTCGCTGC
GCTCGGTCGTTCGGCTGCGGCGAGCGGTATCAGCTCACTCAAAGGCGGTAATACGGTTATCCACAGAATC
AGGGGATAACGCAGGAAAGAACATGTGAGCAAAAGGCCAGCAAAAGGCCAGGAACCGTAAAAAGGCCGCG
TTGCTGGCGTTTTTCCATAGGCTCCGCCCCCCTGACGAGCATCACAAAAATCGACGCTCAAGTCAGAGGT
GGCGAAACCCGACAGGACTATAAAGATACCAGGCGTTTCCCCCTGGAAGCTCCCTCGTGCGCTCTCCTGT
TCCGACCCTGCCGCTTACCGGATACCTGTCCGCCTTTCTCCCTTCGGGAAGCGTGGCGCTTTCTCATAGC
TCACGCTGTAGGTATCTCAGTTCGGTGTAGGTCGTTCGCTCCAAGCTGGGCTGTGTGCACGAACCCCCCG
TTCAGCCCGACCGCTGCGCCTTATCCGGTAACTATCGTCTTGAGTCCAACCCGGTAAGACACGACTTATC
GCCACTGGCAGCAGCCACTGGTAACAGGATTAGCAGAGCGAGGTATGTAGGCGGTGCTACAGAGTTCTTG
AAGTGGTGGCCTAACTACGGCTACACTAGAAGAACAGTATTTGGTATCTGCGCTCTGCTGAAGCCAGTTA
CCTTCGGAAAAAGAGTTGGTAGCTCTTGATCCGGCAAACAAACCACCGCTGGTAGCGGTGGTTTTTTTGT
TTGCAAGCAGCAGATTACGCGCAGAAAAAAAGGATCTCAAGAAGATCCTTTGATCTTTTCTACGGGGTCT
GACGCTCAGTGGAACGAAAACTCACGTTAAGGGATTTTGGTCATGAGATTATCAAAAAGGATCTTCACCT
AGATCCTTTTAAATTAAAAATGAAGTTTTAAATCAATCTAAAGTATATATGAGTAAACTTGGTCTGACAG
TTAGAAAAACTCATCGAGCATCAAATGAAACTGCAATTTATTCATATCAGGATTATCAATACCATATTTT
TGAAAAAGCCGTTTCTGTAATGAAGGAGAAAACTCACCGAGGCAGTTCCATAGGATGGCAAGATCCTGGT
ATCGGTCTGCGATTCCGACTCGTCCAACATCAATACAACCTATTAATTTCCCCTCGTCAAAAATAAGGTT
ATCAAGTGAGAAATCACCATGAGTGACGACTGAATCCGGTGAGAATGGCAAAAGTTTATGCATTTCTTTC
CAGACTTGTTCAACAGGCCAGCCATTACGCTCGTCATCAAAATCACTCGCATCAACCAAACCGTTATTCA
TTCGTGATTGCGCCTGAGCGAGACGAAATACGCGATCGCTGTTAAAAGGACAATTACAAACAGGAATCGA
ATGCAACCGGCGCAGGAACACTGCCAGCGCATCAACAATATTTTCACCTGAATCAGGATATTCTTCTAAT
ACCTGGAATGCTGTTTTCCCAGGGATCGCAGTGGTGAGTAACCATGCATCATCAGGAGTACGGATAAAAT
GCTTGATGGTCGGAAGAGGCATAAATTCCGTCAGCCAGTTTAGTCTGACCATCTCATCTGTAACATCATT
GGCAACGCTACCTTTGCCATGTTTCAGAAACAACTCTGGCGCATCGGGCTTCCCATACAATCGATAGATT
GTCGCACCTGATTGCCCGACATTATCGCGAGCCCATTTATACCCATATAAATCAGCATCCATGTTGGAAT
TTAATCGCGGCCTAGAGCAAGACGTTTCCCGTTGAATATGGCTCATACTCTTCCTTTTTCAATATTATTG
AAGCATTTATCAGGGTTATTGTCTCATGAGCGGATACATATTTGAATGTATTTAGAAAAATAAACAAATA
GGGGTTCCGCGCACATTTCCCCGAAAAGTGCCACCTGACGTCTAAGAAACCATTATTATCATGACATTAA
CCTATAAAAATAGGCGTATCACGAGGCCCTTTCGTC
