>Addgene plasmid #121330 | pUC57-Kan_FR13_00122001 | addgene partial sequence | sequence record 238147 | M13-F20 5'-TGTAAAACGACGGCCAGT-3'
TTGGTCTCTAATGGTTGCTTTGCCAGCTGATCCAGCTCCAGCTCCAGCTCCAGTTAGACCAGTTTTTGGT
TGTTTTGTTAGAATGTCTATTGTTACTACTGATAAAGATTCTACTTCTATTAATTCTGGTGATTTGATTC
CAACTACTAATCCAGGTCAAGTTGATTTTAAAGATGGTTCTGATACTATTACTGTTAAATTGGATAAAAA
TTGTCAACCAGTTGGTAATATTAAACATAGAAAAGAAGTTCAATTTAATGCTTTGCAAAAATTGACTAAA
AATGGTGGTCCATTTACTGATCCAGATCAACCATTTATTACTTTTTGAGCTTAGAGACCAAGTTCATCCC
AATGGCGCGCCGAGCTTGGCTCGAGCATGGTCATAGCTGTTTCCTGTGTGAAATTGTTATCCGCTCACAA
TTCCACACAACATACGAGCCGGAAGCATAAAGTGTAAAGCCTGGGGTGCCTAATGAGTGAGCTAACTCAC
ATTAATTGCGTTGCGCTCACTGCCCGCTTTCCAGTCGGGAAACCTGTCGTGCCAGCTGCATTAATGAATC
GGCCAACGCGCGGGGAGAGGCGGTTTGCGTATTGGGCGCTCTTCCGCTTCCTCGCTCACTGACTCGCTGC
GCTCGGTCGTTCGGCTGCGGCGAGCGGTATCAGCTCACTCAAAGGCGGTAATACGGTTATCCACAGAATC
AGGGGATAACGCAGGAAAGAACATGTGAGCAAAAGGCCAGCAAAAGGCCAGGAACCGTAAAAAGGCCGCG
TTGCTGGCGTTTTTCCATAGGCTCCGCCCCCCTGACGAGCATCACAAAAATCGACGCTCAAGTCAGAGGT
GGCGAAACCCGACAGGACTATAAAGATACCAGGCGTTTCCCCCTGGAAGCTCCCTCGTGCGCTCTCCTGT
TCCGACCCTGCCGCTTACCGGATACCTGTCCGCCTTTCTCCCTTCGGGAAGCGTGGCGCTTTCTCATAGC
TCACGCTGT
